Addgene plasmid #114610: pTWIN1-His6-Ssp-Htt2-90(A2C)-15Q-P90C
Purpose: Bacterial expression of Htt fragment containing amino acids 2-90, with A2C & P90C cysteine mutations and a 15 polyQ repeat
Depositing lab: Hilal Lashuel. Depositing organization: Swiss Federal Institute of Technology (EPFL). Publication: Monomeric Huntingtin Exon 1 Has Similar Overall Structural Features for Wild-Type and Pathological Polyglutamine Lengths. Warner JB 4th, Ruff KM, Tan PS, Lemke EA, Pappu RV, Lashuel HA. J Am Chem Soc. 2017 Oct 18;139(41):14456-14469. doi: 10.1021/jacs.7b06659. Epub 2017 Oct 9. PubMed 28937758.
Backbone
  Vector backbone: pTWIN1
  Backbone manufacturer: NEB
  Vector type: Bacterial Expression
Growth in bacteria
  Bacterial resistance: Ampicillin, 100 μg/mL
  Growth temperature: 30°C
  Growth strain: NEB Stable
  Copy number: Low Copy
Gene/Insert
  Gene/Insert name: Huntingtin Exon1 fragment
  Species: H. sapiens (human)
  Mutation: A2C, P90C; 15 polyQ repeat
  Entrez Gene: HTT (a.k.a. HD, IT15, LOMARS)
  Tag / fusion protein: His6-Ssp DnaB intein (N terminal on backbone)
  Cloning method: Ligation Independent Cloning
  Sequencing primers: 5′ T7; 3′ T7-Term
Terms and licenses: Academic/Nonprofit Terms; Industry Terms: Not Available to Industry
How to cite: pTWIN1-His6-Ssp-Htt2-90(A2C)-15Q-P90C was a gift from Hilal Lashuel (Addgene plasmid # 114610 ; http://n2t.net/addgene:114610 ; RRID:Addgene_114610)
