[The description below was written by a language model from this plasmid's Addgene catalogue record and pLannotate feature annotations shown in this document.]
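Description:
pTWIN1-His6-Ssp-Htt2-90(A2C)-15Q-P90C is a bacterial expression plasmid built on the pTWIN1 intein-fusion backbone, designed to produce a fragment of human huntingtin exon 1 in E. coli. It is about 6.3 kb and carries a ColE1/pMB1-type origin together with the rop gene, consistent with its listing as low copy. An M13 phage origin and remnants of the pBR322 mobilisation and tetracycline-resistance regions are also present. Selection is by ampicillin through the β-lactamase gene.

Expression is driven by a T7 promoter followed by a lac operator and the T7 gene 10 ribosome binding site, and it ends at a T7 terminator. A plasmid-borne lacI gene supplies repressor, so transcription is IPTG-inducible in hosts that provide T7 RNA polymerase, and rrnB T1 terminators insulate the cassette. According to the catalogue entry, the open reading frame encodes an N-terminal His6 tag and the Ssp DnaB intein fused to huntingtin residues 2–90 with a 15-glutamine tract and the A2C and P90C substitutions. The automated annotation labels the intein region as dnaB fragments matched to a Mycobacterium tuberculosis entry, probably a homology-based call rather than a different part. It does not annotate the huntingtin insert or the His tag, which presumably lie in unannotated stretches around the intein; the short SET1 hit before the terminator is probably backbone-derived.

In this type of design, the His tag permits affinity capture and the intein's C-terminal self-cleavage releases the target without extra N-terminal residues, here leaving a protein that begins with cysteine. The two engineered cysteines near each end of the fragment provide thiol sites that could be used for site-specific modification. The associated publication concerns structural comparison of monomeric huntingtin exon 1 across polyglutamine lengths, with this construct representing a 15Q length.
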