Features (pLannotate 1.2.2; 22 found; start..end, strand, type, name):
     42..128     +  terminator     rrnB T1 terminator: Escherichia coli rrnB; transcription terminator T1 from the E. coli rrnB gene
    263..281     +  promoter       T7 promoter: promoter for bacteriophage T7 RNA polymerase
    282..306     +  protein_bind   lac operator: The lac repressor binds to the lac operator to inhibit transcription in E. coli. This inhibition can be relieved by adding lactose or isopropyl-β-D-thiogalactopyranoside (IPTG). lac repressor encoded by lacI
    321..343     +  RBS            RBS: efficient ribosome binding site from bacteriophage T7 gene 10 (Olins and Rangwala, 1989)
    372..719     +  CDS            dnaB (fragment): DNAB_MYCTU - Experimental evidence at protein level: Swiss-Prot protein existence level 1. The intein is an endonuclease. From Mycobacterium tuberculosis (strain ATCC 25618 / H37Rv).
    705..854     +  CDS            dnaB (fragment): DNAB_MYCTU - Experimental evidence at protein level: Swiss-Prot protein existence level 1. The intein is an endonuclease. From Mycobacterium tuberculosis (strain ATCC 25618 / H37Rv).
   1137..1186    +  CDS            SET1 (fragment): solubility-enhancement tag derived from T7 phage gene 10B
   1194..1241    +  terminator     T7 terminator: transcription terminator for bacteriophage T7 RNA polymerase
   1301..1405    +  promoter       AmpR promoter: bla
   1406..2266    +  CDS            AmpR: β-lactamase; bla; confers resistance to ampicillin, carbenicillin, and related antibiotics
   2308..2821    -  rep_origin     M13 ori (sequence partly withheld): M13 bacteriophage origin of replication; arrow indicates direction of (+) strand synthesis
   2932..3520    +  rep_origin     ori: high-copy-number ColE1/pMB1/pBR322/pUC origin of replication
   3697..3787    -  misc_feature   bom (fragment): basis of mobility region from pBR322
   3889..4080    -  CDS            rop: Rop protein, which maintains plasmids at low copy number; rop
   4121..4231    +  CDS            mbeC (fragment): MBEC_ECOLX - Experimental evidence at protein level: Swiss-Prot protein existence level 1. Required for efficient mobilization of ColE1 plasmid and is thus essential to promote the specific transfer of the plasmid during conjugation. Probably functions by inducing DNA bending, helping the MbeA relaxase to melt the DNA around the nic site and cleave the phosphodiester bond. Binds specifically double-stranded DNA (dsDNA) containing the ColE1 oriT but does not recognize the inverted repeat (IR). From Escherichia coli.
   4266..4588    -  CDS            TcR (fragment): tetracycline efflux protein; tet; confers resistance to tetracycline
   4603..4624    -  protein_bind   CAP binding site: CAP binding activates transcription in the presence of cAMP. E. coli catabolite activator protein
   4637..5719    -  CDS            lacI: lac repressor; lacI; The lac repressor binds to the lac operator to inhibit transcription in E. coli. This inhibition can be relieved by adding lactose or isopropyl-β-D-thiogalactopyranoside (IPTG).
   5720..5797    -  promoter       lacI promoter: lacI
   5805..5898    -  CDS            TcR (fragment): tetracycline efflux protein; tet; confers resistance to tetracycline
   5950..6036    +  terminator     rrnB T1 terminator: Escherichia coli rrnB; transcription terminator T1 from the E. coli rrnB gene
   6133..6219    +  terminator     rrnB T1 terminator: Escherichia coli rrnB; transcription terminator T1 from the E. coli rrnB gene
>Addgene plasmid #114610 | pTWIN1-His6-Ssp-Htt2-90(A2C)-15Q-P90C | addgene full sequence | sequence record 222711 | Addgene NGS Result
GACGCCCGCCATAAACTGCCAGGAATTAATTCCCCAGGCATCAAATAAAACGAAAGGCTCAGTCGAAAGA
CTGGGCCTTTCGTTTTATCTGTTGTTTGTCGGTGAACGCTCTCCTGAGTAGGACAAATCCGCCGGGAGCG
GATTTGAACGTTGCGAAGCAACGGCCCGGAGGGTGGCGGGCAGGACGCCCGCCATAAACTGCCAGGAATT
GGGGATCGGAATTAATTCCCGGTTTAAACCGGGGATCTCGATCCCGCGAAATTAATACGACTCACTATAG
GGGAATTGTGAGCGGATAACAATTCCCCTCTAGAAATAATTTTGTTTAACTTTAAGAAGGAGATATACAT
ATGCATCATCATCATCACCATAGCGGTGCAATTAGCGGTGATAGCCTGATTAGCCTGGCAAGCACCGGTA
AACGTGTTAGCATTAAAGATCTGCTGGATGAGAAAGATTTTGAGATTTGGGCCATTAACGAGCAGACCAT
GAAACTGGAAAGCGCAAAAGTTAGCCGTGTTTTTTGCACCGGTAAAAAACTGGTGTATATCCTGAAAACC
CGTCTGGGTCGTACCATTAAAGCAACCGCAAATCATCGTTTTCTGACCATTGATGGTTGGAAACGTCTGG
ATGAACTGAGCCTGAAAGAACATATTGCACTGCCTCGTAAACTGGAAAGTAGCAGCCTGCAACTGAGTCC
GGAAATTGAAAAACTGAGCCAGAGCGATATCTATTGGGATAGCATTGTTAGCATTACCGAAACCGGTGTT
GAAGAAGTTTTTGATCTGACCGTTCCGGGTCCGCACAATTTTGTTGCAAATGATATTATTGTTCACAACT
GCACCCTGGAAAAACTGATGAAAGCATTTGAAAGCCTGAAAAGCTTTCAGCAGCAGCAACAACAGCAGCA
ACAGCAACAACAACAACAGCAGCCTCCGCCTCCGCCTCCTCCACCACCTCCTCCACAGCTGCCTCAGCCT
CCACCGCAGGCACAGCCTCTGCTGCCACAGCCTCAGCCACCTCCACCGCCACCGCCTCCACCTCCGGGTC
CAGCAGTTGCAGAAGAACCGCTGCATCGTTGCTAACTGCAGGAAGGGGAACCGCTGCATCGTTGCTAACT
GCAGGAAGGGGATCCGGCTGCTAACAAAGCCCGAAAGGAAGCTGAGTTGGCTGCTGCCACCGCTGAGCAA
TAACTAGCATAACCCCTTGGGGCCTCTAAACGGGTCTTGAGGGGTTTTTTGCTGAAAGGAGGAACTATAT
CCGGATAACTACGTCAGGTGGCACTTTTCGGGGAAATGTGCGCGGAACCCCTATTTGTTTATTTTTCTAA
ATACATTCAAATATGTATCCGCTCATGAGACAATAACCCTGATAAATGCTTCAATAATATTGAAAAAGGA
AGAGTATGAGTATTCAACATTTCCGTGTCGCCCTTATTCCCTTTTTTGCGGCATTTTGCCTTCCTGTTTT
TGCTCACCCAGAAACGCTGGTGAAAGTAAAAGATGCTGAAGATCAGTTGGGTGCACGAGTGGGTTACATC
GAACTGGATCTCAACAGCGGTAAGATCCTTGAGAGTTTTCGCCCCGAAGAACGTTTCCCAATGATGAGCA
CTTTTAAAGTTCTGCTATGTGGCGCGGTATTATCCCGTGTTGACGCCGGGCAAGAGCAACTCGGTCGCCG
CATACACTATTCTCAGAATGACTTGGTTGAGTACTCACCAGTCACAGAAAAGCATCTTACGGATGGCATG
ACAGTAAGAGAATTATGCAGTGCTGCCATAACCATGAGTGATAACACTGCGGCCAACTTACTTCTGACAA
CGATCGGAGGACCGAAGGAGCTAACCGCTTTTTTGCACAACATGGGGGATCATGTAACTCGCCTTGATCG
TTGGGAACCGGAGCTGAATGAAGCCATACCAAACGACGAGCGTGACACCACGATGCCTGTAGCAATGGCA
ACAACGTTGCGCAAACTATTAACTGGCGAACTACTTACTCTAGCTTCCCGGCAACAATTAATAGACTGGA
TGGAGGCGGATAAAGTTGCAGGACCACTTCTGCGCTCGGCCCTTCCGGCTGGCTGGTTTATTGCTGATAA
ATCTGGAGCCGGTGAGCGTGGGTCTCGCGGTATCATTGCAGCACTGGGGCCAGATGGTAAGCCCTCCCGT
ATCGTAGTTATCTACACGACGGGGAGTCAGGCAACTATGGATGAACGAAATAGACAGATCGCTGAGATAG
GTGCCTCACTGATTAAGCATTGGTAACTGTCAGACCAAGTTTACTCATATATACTTTAGATTGATT
[38 nt withheld, positions 2307-2344]
A
[37 nt withheld, positions 2346-2382]
ATTTTGTTAAAATTCGCGTTAAATTTTTGTTAAATCAGCTCATTTTTTAACCAATAGGCCGAAATCGGCA
AAATCCCTTATAAATCAAAAGAATAGCCCGAGATAGGGT
[37 nt withheld, positions 2492-2528]
AAAGAACGTGGACTCCAACGTCAAAGG
[141 nt withheld, positions 2556-2696]
G
[125 nt withheld, positions 2698-2822]
AAAGGATCTAGGTGAAGATCCTTTTTGATAATCTCATGACCAAAATCCCTTAACGTGAGTTTTCGTTCCA
CTGAGCGTCAGACCCCGTAGAAAAGATCAAAGGATCTTCTTGAGATCCTTTTTTTCTGCGCGTAATCTGC
TGCTTGCAAACAAAAAAACCACCGCTACCAGCGGTGGTTTGTTTGCCGGATCAAGAGCTACCAACTCTTT
TTCCGAAGGTAACTGGCTTCAGCAGAGCGCAGATACCAAATACTGTCCTTCTAGTGTAGCCGTAGTTAGG
CCACCACTTCAAGAACTCTGTAGCACCGCCTACATACCTCGCTCTGCTAATCCTGTTACCAGTGGCTGCT
GCCAGTGGCGATAAGTCGTGTCTTACCGGGTTGGACTCAAGACGATAGTTACCGGATAAGGCGCAGCGGT
CGGGCTGAACGGGGGGTTCGTGCACACAGCCCAGCTTGGAGCGAACGACCTACACCGAACTGAGATACCT
ACAGCGTGAGCTATGAGAAAGCGCCACGCTTCCCGAAGGGAGAAAGGCGGACAGGTATCCGGTAAGCGGC
AGGGTCGGAACAGGAGAGCGCACGAGGGAGCTTCCAGGGGGAAACGCCTGGTATCTTTATAGTCCTGTCG
GGTTTCGCCACCTCTGACTTGAGCGTCGATTTTTGTGATGCTCGTCAGGGGGGCGGAGCCTATGGAAAAA
CGCCAGCAACGCGGCCTTTTTACGGTTCCTGGCCTTTTGCTGGCCTTTTGCTCACATGTTCTTTCCTGCG
TTATCCCCTGATTCTGTGGATAACCGTATTACCGCCTTTGAGTGAGCTGATACCGCTCGCCGCAGCCGAA
CGACCGAGCGCAGCGAGTCAGTGAGCGAGGAAGCTATGGTGCACTCTCAGTACAATCTGCTCTGATGCCG
CATAGTTAAGCCAGTATACACTCCGCTATCGCTACGTGACTGGGTCATGGCTGCGCCCCGACACCCGCCA
ACACCCGCTGACGCGCCCTGACGGGCTTGTCTGCTCCCGGCATCCGCTTACAGACAAGCTGTGACCGTCT
CCGGGAGCTGCATGTGTCAGAGGTTTTCACCGTCATCACCGAAACGCGCGAGGCAGCTGCGGTAAAGCTC
ATCAGCGTGGTCGTGCAGCGATTCACAGATGTCTGCCTGTTCATCCGCGTCCAGCTCGTTGAGTTTCTCC
AGAAGCGTTAATGTCTGGCTTCTGATAAAGCGGGCCATGTTAAGGGCGGTTTTTTCCTGTTTGGTCACTG
ATGCCTCCGTGTAAGGGGGATTTCTGTTCATGGGGGTAATGATACCGATGAAACGAGAGAGGATGCTCAC
GATACGGGTTACTGATGATGAACATGCCCGGTTACTGGAACGTTGTGAGGGTAAACAACTGGCGGTATGG
ATGCGGCGGGACCAGAGAAAAATCACTCAGGGTCAATGCCAGCCGAACGCCAGCAAGACGTAGCCCAGCG
CGTCGGCCGCCATGCCGGCGATAATGGCCTGCTTCTCGCCGAAACGTTTGGTGGCGGGACCAGTGACGAA
GGCTTGAGCGAGGGCGTGCAAGATTCCGAATACCGCAAGCGACAGGCCGATCATCGTCGCGCTCCAGCGA
AAGCGGTCCTCGCCGAAAATGACCCAGAGCGCTGCCGGCACCTGTCCTACGAGTTGCATGATAAAGAAGA
CAGTCATAAGTGCGGCGACGATAGTCATGCCCCGCGCCCACCGGAAGGAGCTGACTGGGTTGAAGGCTCT
CAAGGGCATCGGTCGAGATCCCGGTGCCTAATGAGTGAGCTAACTTACATTAATTGCGTTGCGCTCACTG
CCCGCTTTCCAGTCGGGAAACCTGTCGTGCCAGCTGCATTAATGAATCGGCCAACGCGCGGGGAGAGGCG
GTTTGCGTATTGGGCGCCAGGGTGGTTTTTCTTTTCACCAGTGAGACGGGCAACAGCTGATTGCCCTTCA
CCGCCTGGCCCTGAGAGAGTTGCAGCAAGCGGTCCACGCTGGTTTGCCCCAGCAGGCGAAAATCCTGTTT
GATGGTGGTTAACGGCGGGATATAACATGAGCTGTCTTCGGTATCGTCGTATCCCACTACCGAGATATCC
GCACCAACGCGCAGCCCGGACTCGGTAATGGCGCGCATTGCGCCCAGCGCCATCTGATCGTTGGCAACCA
GCATCGCAGTGGGAACGATGCCCTCATTCAGCATTTGCATGGTTTGTTGAAAACCGGACATGGCACTCCA
GTCGCCTTCCCGTTCCGCTATCGGCTGAATTTGATTGCGAGTGAGATATTTATGCCAGCCAGCCAGACGC
AGACGCGCCGAGACAGAACTTAATGGGCCCGCTAACAGCGCGATTTGCTGGTGACCCAATGCGACCAGAT
GCTCCACGCCCAGTCGCGTACCGTCTTCATGGGAGAAAATAATACTGTTGATGGGTGTCTGGTCAGAGAC
ATCAAGAAATAACGCCGGAACATTAGTGCAGGCAGCTTCCACAGCAATGGCATCCTGGTCATCCAGCGGA
TAGTTAATGATCAGCCCACTGACGCGTTGCGCGAGAAGATTGTGCACCGCCGCTTTACAGGCTTCGACGC
CGCTTCGTTCTACCATCGACACCACCACGCTGGCACCCAGTTGATCGGCGCGAGATTTAATCGCCGCGAC
AATTTGCGACGGCGCGTGCAGGGCCAGACTGGAGGTGGCAACGCCAATCAGCAACGACTGTTTGCCCGCC
AGTTGTTGTGCCACGCGGTTGGGAATGTAATTCAGCTCCGCCATCGCCGCTTCCACTTTTTCCCGCGTTT
TCGCAGAAACGTGGCTGGCCTGGTTCACCACGCGGGAAACGGTCTGATAAGAGACACCGGCATACTCTGC
GACATCGTATAACGTTACTGGTTTCACATTCACCACCCTGAATTGACTCTCTTCCGGGCGCTATCATGCC
ATACCGCGAAAGGTTTTGCGCCATTCGATGGTGTCCGGGATCTCGACGCTCTCCCTTATGCGACTCCTGC
ATTAGGAAGCAGCCCAGTAGTAGGTTGAGGCCGTTGAGCACCGCCGCCGCAAGGAATGGTGCATGCCGGC
ATGCCGCCCTTTCGTCTTCAAGAATTAATTCCCAATTCCCCAGGCATCAAATAAAACGAAAGGCTCAGTC
GAAAGACTGGGCCTTTCGTTTTATCTGTTGTTTGTCGGTGAACGCTCTCCTGAGTAGGACAAATCCGCCG
GGAGCGGATTTGAACGTTGCGAAGCAACGGCCCGGAGGGTGGCGGGCAGGACGCCCGCCATAAACTGCCA
GGAATTAATTCCCCAGGCATCAAATAAAACGAAAGGCTCAGTCGAAAGACTGGGCCTTTCGTTTTATCTG
TTGTTTGTCGGTGAACGCTCTCCTGAGTAGGACAAATCCGCCGGGAGCGGATTTGAACGTTGCGAAGCAA
CGGCCCGGAGGGTGGCGGGCAG
